Addgene plasmid #135103: pcDNA5FRTTO-NHASt-codoptUL33
Purpose: Codon-optimized HSV-1 UL33 with N-terminal HAStrep tag
Depositing lab: Markus Landthaler. Depositing organization: Max-Delbrueck-Centrum fuer Molekulare Medizin (MDC). Publication: Single-cell RNA-sequencing of herpes simplex virus 1-infected cells connects NRF2 activation to an antiviral program. Wyler E, Franke V, Menegatti J, Kocks C, Boltengagen A, Praktiknjo S, Walch-Ruckheim B, Bosse J, Rajewsky N, Grasser F, Akalin A, Landthaler M. Nat Commun. 2019 Oct 25;10(1):4878. doi: 10.1038/s41467-019-12894-z. PubMed 31653857.
Backbone
  Vector backbone: pcDNA5/FRT/TO/NHASt
  Vector type: Mammalian Expression
  Selectable markers: Hygromycin
Growth in bacteria
  Bacterial resistance: Ampicillin, 100 μg/mL
  Growth temperature: 37°C
  Growth strain: DH5alpha
  Copy number: High Copy
Gene/Insert
  Gene/Insert name: HSV-1 UL33 codon optimized
  Species: Synthetic; Herpes Simplex Virus 1
  Tag / fusion protein: HA-Strep-Strep (N terminal on backbone)
  Cloning method: Restriction Enzyme; 5′ cloning site KpnI (not destroyed); 3′ cloning site NotI (not destroyed)
  Sequencing primers: 5′ CGCAAATGGGCGGTAGGCGTG; 3′ TAGAAGGCACAGTCGAGGCT
Terms and licenses: Academic/Nonprofit Terms; Industry Terms: Not Available to Industry
How to cite: pcDNA5FRTTO-NHASt-codoptUL33 was a gift from Markus Landthaler (Addgene plasmid # 135103 ; http://n2t.net/addgene:135103 ; RRID:Addgene_135103)
