[The description below was written by a language model from this plasmid's Addgene catalogue record and pLannotate feature annotations shown in this document.]
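Description:
pcDNA5FRTTO-NHASt-codoptUL33 is a mammalian expression plasmid built on the pcDNA5/FRT/TO/NHASt backbone, carrying a codon-optimized synthetic copy of the herpes simplex virus 1 UL33 gene. UL33 encodes a subunit of the tripartite terminase (annotated as TRM2), the complex that acts as the motor translocating viral genomic DNA into empty capsids through the portal vertex. The open reading frame was inserted between KpnI and NotI sites, both preserved, so that it is fused in frame behind a backbone-encoded N-terminal tag made up of an HA epitope followed by two Strep-tag II repeats. This allows immunodetection through HA and affinity capture on Strep-Tactin.

Expression is driven by the CMV immediate early enhancer and promoter, with two tet operator sequences placed just downstream. In cells that express the Tet repressor, transcription is therefore held off until tetracycline or doxycycline is added. A bovine growth hormone polyadenylation signal terminates the transcript. Downstream lies an FRT site directly ahead of a hygromycin resistance coding sequence with an SV40 polyadenylation signal. No complete promoter is annotated in front of this cassette, in keeping with the Flp-In design in which Flp-mediated recombination at a genomic FRT site supplies the promoter and start codon, so that hygromycin resistance marks correct single-copy integration. The short ble, lacI, f1 ori and SV40 promoter matches in the feature table are backbone remnants. In bacteria, the plasmid replicates from a high-copy ColE1/pUC-type origin and is selected with ampicillin. The record supports its use for transient or stable, inducible expression of tagged UL33 in mammalian cells, in the context of a study of HSV-1-infected cells.
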