Features (pLannotate 1.2.2; 24 found; start..end, strand, type, name):
      1..204     +  promoter       CMV promoter: human cytomegalovirus (CMV) immediate early promoter
    206..225     +  promoter       PLtetO-1 promoter (fragment): modified phage lambda PL promoter with tet operator sites (Lutz and Bujard, 1997)
    227..246     +  promoter       PLtetO-1 promoter (fragment): modified phage lambda PL promoter with tet operator sites (Lutz and Bujard, 1997)
    254..287     +  promoter       TRE3GV promoter (fragment): 3rd-generation Tet-responsive promoter that can be activated by binding of Tet-On® 3G, optimized for retroviral and lentiviral vectors
    373..398     +  CDS            3xHA (fragment): three tandem HA epitope tags
    430..449     +  CDS            Strep-Tag II (fragment): peptide that binds Strep-Tactin®, an engineered form of streptavidin
    490..512     +  CDS            Strep-Tag II (fragment): peptide that binds Strep-Tactin®, an engineered form of streptavidin
    538..921     +  CDS            TRM2: TRM2_HHV11 - Experimental evidence at protein level: Swiss-Prot protein existence level 1. Component of the molecular motor that translocates viral genomic DNA in empty capsid during DNA packaging. Forms a tripartite terminase complex together with TRM1 and TRM3 in the host cytoplasm. Once the complex reaches the host nucleus, it interacts with the capsid portal vertex. This portal forms a ring in which genomic DNA is translocated into the capsid. From Human herpesvirus 1 (strain 17) (HHV-1) (Human herpes simplex virus 1).
    975..1199    +  polyA_signal   bGH poly(A) signal: bovine growth hormone polyadenylation signal
   1203..1224    +  promoter       SV40 promoter (fragment): SV40 enhancer and early promoter
   1245..1478    +  rep_origin     f1 ori (fragment) (sequence partly withheld): f1 bacteriophage origin of replication; arrow indicates direction of (+) strand synthesis
   1483..1530    +  protein_bind   FRT: FLP-mediated recombination occurs in the 8-bp core sequence TCTAGAAA (Turan and Bode, 2011). FLP recombinase from the Saccharomyces cerevisiae 2μ plasmid
   1538..2560    +  CDS            HygR: aminoglycoside phosphotransferase from E. coli; aph(4)-Ia; confers resistance to hygromycin
   2570..2695    +  CDS            ble (fragment): BLE_KLEPN - Experimental evidence at protein level: Swiss-Prot protein existence level 1. Binding protein with a strong affinity to the bleomycin family of antibiotics. Binds to CL990; an antimitotic-antibiotic compound. From Klebsiella pneumoniae.
   2690..2811    +  polyA_signal   SV40 poly(A) signal: SV40 polyadenylation signal
   2884..2900    -  protein_bind   lac operator: The lac repressor binds to the lac operator to inhibit transcription in E. coli. This inhibition can be relieved by adding lactose or isopropyl-β-D-thiogalactopyranoside (IPTG). lac repressor encoded by lacI
   2908..2938    -  promoter       lac promoter: promoter for the E. coli lac operon
   2953..2974    -  protein_bind   CAP binding site: CAP binding activates transcription in the presence of cAMP. E. coli catabolite activator protein
   2987..3079    -  CDS            lacI (fragment): lac repressor; lacI; The lac repressor binds to the lac operator to inhibit transcription in E. coli. This inhibition can be relieved by adding lactose or isopropyl-β-D-thiogalactopyranoside (IPTG).
   3262..3850    -  rep_origin     ori: high-copy-number ColE1/pMB1/pBR322/pUC origin of replication
   4021..4881    -  CDS            AmpR: β-lactamase; bla; confers resistance to ampicillin, carbenicillin, and related antibiotics
   4882..4986    -  promoter       AmpR promoter: bla
   5045..5097    -  misc_feature   bom (fragment): basis of mobility region from pBR322
   5252..5631    +  enhancer       CMV enhancer: human cytomegalovirus immediate early enhancer
>Addgene plasmid #135103 | pcDNA5FRTTO-NHASt-codoptUL33 | addgene full sequence | sequence record 268918 | Addgene NGS Result
GTGATGCGGTTTTGGCAGTACATCAATGGGCGTGGATAGCGGTTTGACTCACGGGGATTTCCAAGTCTCC
ACCCCATTGACGTCAATGGGAGTTTGTTTTGGCACCAAAATCAACGGGACTTTCCAAAATGTCGTAACAA
CTCCGCCCCATTGACGCAAATGGGCGGTAGGCGTGTACGGTGGGAGGTCTATATAAGCAGAGCTCTCCCT
ATCAGTGATAGAGATCTCCCTATCAGTGATAGAGATCGTCGACGAGCTCGTTTAGTGAACCGTCAGATCG
CCTGGAGACGCCATCCACGCTGTTTTGACCTCCATAGAAGACACCGGGACCGATCCAGCCTCCGGACTCT
AGCGTTTAAACTTAAGCTTATGTACCCATACGATGTTCCTGACTATGCCGGAACCGAGCTGGGTTCCACG
ATGGCAAGCTGGAGCCACCCGCAGTTCGAGAAAGGTGGAGGTTCCGGAGGTGGATCGGGAGGTGGATCGT
GGAGCCACCCGCAGTTCGAAAAAGGGAACCTTTTAGCAGAGGTACCGATGGCCGGAAGAGAGGGCAGGAC
AAGGCAGAGGACCCTGAGGGACACAATCCCTGATTGCGCCCTGAGAAGCCAGACCCTGGAGAGCCTGGAC
GCCAGATACGTGAGCAGAGACGGCGCCCACGATGCCGCCGTGTGGTTCGAGGATATGACACCCGCCGAGC
TGGAGGTGGTGTTTCCTACAACAGACGCCAAGCTGAATTACCTGTCCAGGACACAGAGACTGGCCTCCCT
GCTGACCTACGCCGGCCCAATCAAGGCCCCTGACGACGCCGCCGCCCCTCAAACACCCGATACCGCCTGC
GTGCACGGCGAGCTGCTGGCTGCTAAGAGGGAGAGGTTTGCCGCCGTGATCAACAGGTTCCTGGACCTGC
ACCAGATCCTGTGAGCGGCCGCTCGAGTCTAGAGGGCCCGTTTAAACCCGCTGATCAGCCTCGACTGTGC
CTTCTAGTTGCCAGCCATCTGTTGTTTGCCCCTCCCCCGTGCCTTCCTTGACCCTGGAAGGTGCCACTCC
CACTGTCCTTTCCTAATAAAATGAGGAAATTGCATCGCATTGTCTGAGTAGGTGTCATTCTATTCTGGGG
GGTGGGGTGGGGCAGGACAGCAAGGGGGAGGATTGGGAAGACAATAGCAGGCATGCTGGGGATGCGGTGG
GCTCTATGGCTTCTGAGGCGGAAAGAACCAGCTGGGGCTCTAGGGGGTATCCCC
[124 nt withheld, positions 1245-1368]
C
[91 nt withheld, positions 1370-1460]
AGGGTGATGGTTCACGTACCTAGAAGTTCCTATTCCGAAGTTCCTATTCTCTAGAAAGTATAGGAACTTC
CTTGGCCAAAAAGCCTGAACTCACCGCGACGTCTGTCGAGAAGTTTCTGATCGAAAAGTTCGACAGCGTC
TCCGACCTGATGCAGCTCTCGGAGGGCGAAGAATCTCGTGCTTTCAGCTTCGATGTAGGAGGGCGTGGAT
ATGTCCTGCGGGTAAATAGCTGCGCCGATGGTTTCTACAAAGATCGTTATGTTTATCGGCACTTTGCATC
GGCCGCGCTCCCGATTCCGGAAGTGCTTGACATTGGGGAATTCAGCGAGAGCCTGACCTATTGCATCTCC
CGCCGTGCACAGGGTGTCACGTTGCAAGACCTGCCTGAAACCGAACTGCCCGCTGTTCTGCAGCCGGTCG
CGGAGGCCATGGATGCGATCGCTGCGGCCGATCTTAGCCAGACGAGCGGGTTCGGCCCATTCGGACCGCA
AGGAATCGGTCAATACACTACATGGCGTGATTTCATATGCGCGATTGCTGATCCCCATGTGTATCACTGG
CAAACTGTGATGGACGACACCGTCAGTGCGTCCGTCGCGCAGGCTCTCGATGAGCTGATGCTTTGGGCCG
AGGACTGCCCCGAAGTCCGGCACCTCGTGCACGCGGATTTCGGCTCCAACAATGTCCTGACGGACAATGG
CCGCATAACAGCGGTCATTGACTGGAGCGAGGCGATGTTCGGGGATTCCCAATACGAGGTCGCCAACATC
TTCTTCTGGAGGCCGTGGTTGGCTTGTATGGAGCAGCAGACGCGCTACTTCGAGCGGAGGCATCCGGAGC
TTGCAGGATCGCCGCGGCTCCGGGCGTATATGCTCCGCATTGGTCTTGACCAACTCTATCAGAGCTTGGT
TGACGGCAATTTCGATGATGCAGCTTGGGCGCAGGGTCGATGCGACGCAATCGTCCGATCCGGAGCCGGG
ACTGTCGGGCGTACACAAATCGCCCGCAGAAGCGCGGCCGTCTGGACCGATGGCTGTGTAGAAGTACTCG
CCGATAGTGGAAACCGACGCCCCAGCACTCGTCCGAGGGCAAAGGAATAGCACGTACTACGAGATTTCGA
TTCCACCGCCGCCTTCTATGAAAGGTTGGGCTTCGGAATCGTTTTCCGGGACGCCGGCTGGATGATCCTC
CAGCGCGGGGATCTCATGCTGGAGTTCTTCGCCCACCCCAACTTGTTTATTGCAGCTTATAATGGTTACA
AATAAAGCAATAGCATCACAAATTTCACAAATAAAGCATTTTTTTCACTGCATTCTAGTTGTGGTTTGTC
CAAACTCATCAATGTATCTTATCATGTCTGTATACCGTCGACCTCTAGCTAGAGCTTGGCGTAATCATGG
TCATAGCTGTTTCCTGTGTGAAATTGTTATCCGCTCACAATTCCACACAACATACGAGCCGGAAGCATAA
AGTGTAAAGCCTGGGGTGCCTAATGAGTGAGCTAACTCACATTAATTGCGTTGCGCTCACTGCCCGCTTT
CCAGTCGGGAAACCTGTCGTGCCAGCTGCATTAATGAATCGGCCAACGCGCGGGGAGAGGCGGTTTGCGT
ATTGGGCGCTCTTCCGCTTCCTCGCTCACTGACTCGCTGCGCTCGGTCGTTCGGCTGCGGCGAGCGGTAT
CAGCTCACTCAAAGGCGGTAATACGGTTATCCACAGAATCAGGGGATAACGCAGGAAAGAACATGTGAGC
AAAAGGCCAGCAAAAGGCCAGGAACCGTAAAAAGGCCGCGTTGCTGGCGTTTTTCCATAGGCTCCGCCCC
CCTGACGAGCATCACAAAAATCGACGCTCAAGTCAGAGGTGGCGAAACCCGACAGGACTATAAAGATACC
AGGCGTTTCCCCCTGGAAGCTCCCTCGTGCGCTCTCCTGTTCCGACCCTGCCGCTTACCGGATACCTGTC
CGCCTTTCTCCCTTCGGGAAGCGTGGCGCTTTCTCATAGCTCACGCTGTAGGTATCTCAGTTCGGTGTAG
GTCGTTCGCTCCAAGCTGGGCTGTGTGCACGAACCCCCCGTTCAGCCCGACCGCTGCGCCTTATCCGGTA
ACTATCGTCTTGAGTCCAACCCGGTAAGACACGACTTATCGCCACTGGCAGCAGCCACTGGTAACAGGAT
TAGCAGAGCGAGGTATGTAGGCGGTGCTACAGAGTTCTTGAAGTGGTGGCCTAACTACGGCTACACTAGA
AGAACAGTATTTGGTATCTGCGCTCTGCTGAAGCCAGTTACCTTCGGAAAAAGAGTTGGTAGCTCTTGAT
CCGGCAAACAAACCACCGCTGGTAGCGGTGGTTTTTTTGTTTGCAAGCAGCAGATTACGCGCAGAAAAAA
AGGATCTCAAGAAGATCCTTTGATCTTTTCTACGGGGTCTGACGCTCAGTGGAACGAAAACTCACGTTAA
GGGATTTTGGTCATGAGATTATCAAAAAGGATCTTCACCTAGATCCTTTTAAATTAAAAATGAAGTTTTA
AATCAATCTAAAGTATATATGAGTAAACTTGGTCTGACAGTTACCAATGCTTAATCAGTGAGGCACCTAT
CTCAGCGATCTGTCTATTTCGTTCATCCATAGTTGCCTGACTCCCCGTCGTGTAGATAACTACGATACGG
GAGGGCTTACCATCTGGCCCCAGTGCTGCAATGATACCGCGAGACCCACGCTCACCGGCTCCAGATTTAT
CAGCAATAAACCAGCCAGCCGGAAGGGCCGAGCGCAGAAGTGGTCCTGCAACTTTATCCGCCTCCATCCA
GTCTATTAATTGTTGCCGGGAAGCTAGAGTAAGTAGTTCGCCAGTTAATAGTTTGCGCAACGTTGTTGCC
ATTGCTACAGGCATCGTGGTGTCACGCTCGTCGTTTGGTATGGCTTCATTCAGCTCCGGTTCCCAACGAT
CAAGGCGAGTTACATGATCCCCCATGTTGTGCAAAAAAGCGGTTAGCTCCTTCGGTCCTCCGATCGTTGT
CAGAAGTAAGTTGGCCGCAGTGTTATCACTCATGGTTATGGCAGCACTGCATAATTCTCTTACTGTCATG
CCATCCGTAAGATGCTTTTCTGTGACTGGTGAGTACTCAACCAAGTCATTCTGAGAATAGTGTATGCGGC
GACCGAGTTGCTCTTGCCCGGCGTCAATACGGGATAATACCGCGCCACATAGCAGAACTTTAAAAGTGCT
CATCATTGGAAAACGTTCTTCGGGGCGAAAACTCTCAAGGATCTTACCGCTGTTGAGATCCAGTTCGATG
TAACCCACTCGTGCACCCAACTGATCTTCAGCATCTTTTACTTTCACCAGCGTTTCTGGGTGAGCAAAAA
CAGGAAGGCAAAATGCCGCAAAAAAGGGAATAAGGGCGACACGGAAATGTTGAATACTCATACTCTTCCT
TTTTCAATATTATTGAAGCATTTATCAGGGTTATTGTCTCATGAGCGGATACATATTTGAATGTATTTAG
AAAAATAAACAAATAGGGGTTCCGCGCACATTTCCCCGAAAAGTGCCACCTGACGTCGACGGATCGGGAG
ATCTCCCGATCCCCTATGGTGCACTCTCAGTACAATCTGCTCTGATGCCGCATAGTTAAGCCAGTATCTG
CTCCCTGCTTGTGTGTTGGAGGTCGCTGAGTAGTGCGCGAGCAAAATTTAAGCTACAACAAGGCAAGGCT
TGACCGACAATTGCATGAAGAATCTGCTTAGGGTTAGGCGTTTTGCGCTGCTTCGCGATGTACGGGCCAG
ATATACGCGTTGACATTGATTATTGACTAGTTATTAATAGTAATCAATTACGGGGTCATTAGTTCATAGC
CCATATATGGAGTTCCGCGTTACATAACTTACGGTAAATGGCCCGCCTGGCTGACCGCCCAACGACCCCC
GCCCATTGACGTCAATAATGACGTATGTTCCCATAGTAACGCCAATAGGGACTTTCCATTGACGTCAATG
GGTGGAGTATTTACGGTAAACTGCCCACTTGGCAGTACATCAAGTGTATCATATGCCAAGTACGCCCCCT
ATTGACGTCAATGACGGTAAATGGCCCGCCTGGCATTATGCCCAGTACATGACCTTATGGGACTTTCCTA
CTTGGCAGTACATCTACGTATTAGTCATCGCTATTACCATG
